Addgene plasmid #108712: ATG-1929
Purpose: CBR2opt in pF4Ag expression vector with T7 and CMV promoter
Depositing lab: Keith Wood. Depositing organization: Promega Corporation. Publication: Click beetle luciferase mutant and near infrared naphthyl-luciferins for improved bioluminescence imaging. Hall MP, Woodroofe CC, Wood MG, Que I, Van't Root M, Ridwan Y, Shi C, Kirkland TA, Encell LP, Wood KV, Lowik C, Mezzanotte L. Nat Commun. 2018 Jan 9;9(1):132. doi: 10.1038/s41467-017-02542-9. PubMed 29317625.
Backbone
  Vector backbone: pF4Ag
  Backbone manufacturer: Promega
  Backbone size w/o insert (bp): 3820
  Total vector size (bp): 5449
  Vector type: Mammalian Expression, Bacterial Expression
Growth in bacteria
  Bacterial resistance: Ampicillin, 100 μg/mL
  Growth temperature: 37°C
  Growth strain: DH5alpha
  Copy number: High Copy
Gene/Insert
  Gene/Insert name: CBR2opt
  Species: Pyrophorus plagiophthalamus
  Insert size (bp): 1629
  Mutation: Promega used directed evolution to create CBR (Click Beetle Red). CBR2 contains 2 additional mutations (R344S+G351R) This gene is also codon optimized for mouse expression
  Promoter: T7, CMV
  Cloning method: Restriction Enzyme; 5′ cloning site Sgf1 (not destroyed); 3′ cloning site Pme1 (not destroyed)
  Sequencing primers: 5′ T7 promoter; 3′ T7 terminator
Resource information
  A portion of this plasmid was derived from a plasmid made by: Promega
Terms and licenses: Academic/Nonprofit Terms; Industry Terms: Not Available to Industry
How to cite: ATG-1929 was a gift from Keith Wood (Addgene plasmid # 108712 ; http://n2t.net/addgene:108712 ; RRID:Addgene_108712)
