[The description below was written by a language model from this plasmid's Addgene catalogue record and pLannotate feature annotations shown in this document.]
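Description:
ATG-1929 is a dual-purpose mammalian and bacterial expression plasmid built on Promega's pF4Ag backbone, carrying the click beetle luciferase variant CBR2opt. It totals 5,449 bp, of which the insert accounts for 1,629 bp. It is propagated in E. coli at high copy from a ColE1/pUC-type origin and selected with ampicillin through the β-lactamase gene driven by its own promoter. A ColE1-derived cer site is also annotated, an element that helps resolve plasmid multimers so the plasmid is stably inherited as a monomer.

The expression cassette begins with the human CMV immediate-early enhancer and promoter, followed by a chimeric β-globin/immunoglobulin intron that typically improves transcript processing. A T7 promoter sits immediately upstream of the coding sequence. This tandem arrangement allows strong constitutive expression in mammalian cells from CMV, and T7 RNA polymerase-driven transcription in suitable bacterial strains or cell-free systems. The luciferase ORF was cloned between retained SgfI and PmeI sites. Downstream lie a T7 terminator and an SV40 polyadenylation signal, the latter annotated on the reverse strand.

CBR2opt derives from the Pyrophorus plagiophthalamus luciferase. Click Beetle Red (CBR) was produced by directed evolution, and CBR2 adds two further substitutions (R344S and G351R), with codons optimized for mouse expression. The automated annotation labels the ORF as Luciola cruciata firefly luciferase, which probably reflects homology among beetle luciferases rather than the true origin. The small SET1, large T antigen, tnpA and RSF ori fragments appear to be backbone remnants or incidental matches. The associated work concerns red-shifted bioluminescence imaging with near-infrared naphthyl-luciferin substrates, so the plasmid serves as a reporter for that application.
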