Features (pLannotate 1.2.2; 17 found; start..end, strand, type, name):
     37..625     -  rep_origin     ori: high-copy-number ColE1/pMB1/pBR322/pUC origin of replication
    741..1024    +  misc_feature   cer region: ColE1-derived recombination site that helps to maintain plasmids as monomers
   1217..1594    +  enhancer       CMV enhancer: human cytomegalovirus immediate early enhancer
   1596..1795    +  promoter       CMV promoter: human cytomegalovirus (CMV) immediate early promoter
   1934..2066    +  intron         chimeric intron: chimera between introns from human β-globin and immunoglobulin heavy chain genes
   2110..2128    +  promoter       T7 promoter: promoter for bacteriophage T7 RNA polymerase
   2171..3775    +  CDS            LUCI_LUCCR: Experimental evidence at protein level: Swiss-Prot protein existence level 1. Produces green light with a wavelength of 544 nm. From Luciola cruciata (Japanese firefly) (Genji firefly).
   3793..3848    +  misc_feature   MCS: pUC18/19 multiple cloning site
   3855..3904    +  CDS            SET1 (fragment): solubility-enhancement tag derived from T7 phage gene 10B
   3912..3931    +  terminator     T7 terminator (fragment): transcription terminator for bacteriophage T7 RNA polymerase
   3953..4074    -  polyA_signal   SV40 poly(A) signal: SV40 polyadenylation signal
   4097..4165    -  CDS            large T antigen (fragment): large T antigen from SV40 (simian virus 40)
   4176..4223    +  terminator     T7 terminator: transcription terminator for bacteriophage T7 RNA polymerase
   4228..4320    -  CDS            tnpA (fragment): TN5P_ECOLX - Also known as tnp. Experimental evidence at protein level: Swiss-Prot protein existence level 1. Mediates transposition of transposon Tn5 by a 'cut and paste' mechanism. First, the monomeric transposase binds the 19 bp inverted DNA repeats flanking the transposon. Then, dimerization of the DNA- bound transposase creates a synaptic DNA complex. After nicking of the first DNA strand, excision of the transposon proceeds through a series of intermediates. The transposase then mediates the insertion of the transposon at a new site by strand transfer. The activity of the wild- type tran
   4363..4467    +  promoter       AmpR promoter: bla
   4468..5328    +  CDS            AmpR: β-lactamase; bla; confers resistance to ampicillin, carbenicillin, and related antibiotics
   5359..5438    -  rep_origin     RSF ori (fragment): Plasmids containing the RSF 1030 origin of replication can be propagated in E. coli cells that contain additional plasmids with compatible origins.
>Addgene plasmid #108712 | ATG-1929 | addgene full sequence | sequence record 224541 | Addgene NGS Result
GGCCAGGAACCGTAAAAAGGCCGCGTTGCTGGCGTTTTTCCATAGGCTCCGCCCCCCTGACGAGCATCAC
AAAAATCGACGCTCAAGTCAGAGGTGGCGAAACCCGACAGGACTATAAAGATACCAGGCGTTTCCCCCTG
GAAGCTCCCTCGTGCGCTCTCCTGTTCCGACCCTGCCGCTTACCGGATACCTGTCCGCCTTTCTCCCTTC
GGGAAGCGTGGCGCTTTCTCATAGCTCACGCTGTAGGTATCTCAGTTCGGTGTAGGTCGTTCGCTCCAAG
CTGGGCTGTGTGCACGAACCCCCCGTTCAGCCCGACCGCTGCGCCTTATCCGGTAACTATCGTCTTGAGT
CCAACCCGGTAAGACACGACTTATCGCCACTGGCAGCAGCCACTGGTAACAGGATTAGCAGAGCGAGGTA
TGTAGGCGGTGCTACAGAGTTCTTGAAGTGGTGGCCTAACTACGGCTACACTAGAAGGACAGTATTTGGT
ATCTGCGCTCTGCTGAAGCCAGTTACCTTCGGAAAAAGAGTTGGTAGCTCTTGATCCGGCAAACAAACCA
CCGCTGGTAGCGGTGGTTTTTTTGTTTGCAAGCAGCAGATTACGCGCAGAAAAAAAGGATTTCAAGAAGA
TCCTTTGATCTTTTCTACGGGGTCTGACGCTCAGTGGAACGAAAACTCACGTTAAGGGATTTTGGTCATG
AGATTATCAAAAAGGATCTTCACCTAGATCCTTTTATAGTCCGGAAATACAGGAACGCACGCTGGATGGC
CCTTCGCTGGGATGGTGAAACCATGAAAAATGGCAGCTTCAGTGGATTAAGTGGGGGTAATGTGGCCTGT
ACCCTCTGGTTGCATAGGTATTCATACGGTTAAAATTTATCAGGCGCGATTGCGGCAGTTTTTCGGGTGG
TTTGTTGCCATTTTTACCTGTCTGCTGCCGTGATCGCGCTGAACGCGTTTTAGCGGTGCGTACAATTAAG
GGATTATGGTAAATCCACTTACTGTCTGCCCTCGTAGCCATCGAGATAAACCGCAGTACTCCGGCCACGA
TGCGTCCGGCGTAGAGGATCGAGATCTTCAATATTGGCCATTAGCCATATTATTCATTGGTTATATAGCA
TAAATCAATATTGGCTATTGGCCATTGCATACGTTGTATCTATATCATAATATGTACATTTATATTGGCT
CATGTCCAATATGACCGCCATGTTGGCATTGATTATTGACTAGTTATTAATAGTAATCAATTACGGGGTC
ATTAGTTCATAGCCCATATATGGAGTTCCGCGTTACATAACTTACGGTAAATGGCCCGCCTGGCTGACCG
CCCAACGACCCCCGCCCATTGACGTCAATAATGACGTATGTTCCCATAGTAACGCCAATAGGGACTTTCC
ATTGACGTCAATGGGTGGAGTATTTACGGTAAACTGCCCACTTGGCAGTACATCAAGTGTATCATATGCC
AAGTCCGCCCCCTATTGACGTCAATGACGGTAAATGGCCCGCCTGGCATTATGCCCAGTACATGACCTTA
CGGGACTTTCCTACTTGGCAGTACATCTACGTATTAGTCATCGCTATTACCATGGTGATGCGGTTTTGGC
AGTACACCAATGGGCGTGGATAGCGGTTTGACTCACGGGGATTTCCAAGTCTCCACCCCATTGACGTCAA
TGGGAGTTTGTTTTGGCACCAAAATCAACGGGACTTTCCAAAATGTCGTAATAACCCCGCCCCGTTGACG
CAAATGGGCGGTAGGCGTGTACGGTGGGAGGTCTATATAAGCAGAGCTGGTTTAGTGAACCGTCAGATCA
CTAGAAGCTTTATTGCGGTAGTTTATCACAGTTAAATTGCTAACGCAGTCAGTGCTTCTGACACAACAGT
CTCGAACTTAAGCTGCAGAAGTTGGTCGTGAGGCACTGGGCAGGTAAGTATCAAGGTTACAAGACAGGTT
TAAGGAGACCAATAGAAACTGGGCTTGTCGAGACAGAGAAGACTCTTGCGTTTCTGATAGGCACCTATTG
GTCTTACTGACATCCACTTTGCCTTTCTCTCCACAGGTGTCCACTCCCAGTTCAATTACAGCTCTTAAGG
CTAGAGTATTAATACGACTCACTATAGGGAATTTTAACTTTACTAAGGAGCGATCGCCATGGTTAAGAGA
GAAAAAAATGTTATTTATGGTCCTGAACCTCTGCATCCTCTGGAAGATCTCACTGCAGGAGAGATGCTGT
TTCGCGCCCTGCGCAAGCACTCTCACTTGCCGCAGGCTCTGGTCGACGTGGTGGGTGACGAGTCCCTGAG
CTACAAGGAGTTCTTCGAGGCGACTGTCCTGCTGGCACAGAGTCTCCATAACTGCGGCTACAAGATGAAC
GATGTGGTTTCCATCTGCGCAGAGAACAACACTAGATTCTTTATCCCAGTGATCGCTGCTTGGTACATCG
GCATGATTGTCGCACCAGTCAATGAATCTTACATTCCAGATGAACTGTGTAAGGTTATGGGAATTTCCAA
ACCGCAGATCGTGTTCACAACTAAGAACATCCTGAACAAGGTTCTGGAAGTGCAGAGTCGGACCAATTTC
ATCAAGCGTATTATCATCCTGGACACAGTGGAGAACATCCACGGTTGCGAATCCCTCCCCAACTTCATCT
CTCGTTATAGCGATGGCAACATCGCTAATTTCAAACCCCTGCATTTCGATCCTGTTGAACAGGTTGCCGC
CATCCTGTGCTCCTCTGGGACCACCGGACTGCCGAAAGGCGTGATGCAGACCCATCAGAACATCTGCGTG
AGGCTGATCCACGCCCTGGACCCACGCTATGGAACTCAGCTGATCCCAGGAGTCACTGTGCTGGTTTACC
TCCCTTTTTTTCACGCCTTCGGTTTCCACATTACCCTCGGGTACTTTATGGTCGGCCTCCGCGTTATCAT
GTTCCGTCGCTTTGACCAGGAGGCTTTCCTGAAGGCCATCCAGGATTATGAGGTGAGGAGTGTGATTAAC
GTCCCAAGCGTGATCCTGTTCCTGTCTAAGTCCCCTCTGGTTGACAAGTACGATCTGAGCTCCCTGCGTG
AGCTGTGCTGCGGGGCTGCACCACTGGCCAAAGAAGTCGCGGAAGTGGCTGCCAAACGCCTGAACCTGCC
GGGTATCTCCTGTGGCTTCGGCCTGACAGAGAGCACATCCGCTATCATCCAGACACTGCGGGATGAGTTT
AAGTCCGGTTCCCTGGGCCGGGTTACACCCCTGATGGCAGCCAAGATCGCCGACCGCGAGACTGGGAAGG
CCCTCGGACCTAACCAGGTCGGAGAGCTGTGTATTAAGGGCCCCATGGTGTCCAAGGGATATGTGAACAA
CGTGGAAGCTACAAAGGAGGCGATTGATGATGACGGATGGCTCCATAGCGGAGACTTTGGGTACTATGAC
GAGGACGAGCACTTCTATGTGGTCGACAGGTACAAGGAGCTGATCAAGTACAAGGGCTCCCAGGTGGCCC
CAGCTGAACTGGAGGAGATTCTGTTGAAGAACCCTTGTATCAGAGATGTGGCTGTTGTGGGGATTCCTGA
CCTCGAAGCAGGTGAGCTGCCCTCCGCTTTCGTGGTGAAGCAGCCTGGTACTGAGATCACCGCCAAAGAG
GTGTACGATTACCTGGCTGAGCGCGTGTCCCACACCAAATACCTCCGCGGCGGGGTCCGTTTCGTGGACT
CCATTCCCAGGAACGTGACCGGCAAGATCACCCGCAAGGAGCTGCTGAAGCAGCTGCTGGTTAAGGCTGG
CGGCGTTTAAACGAATTCGAGCTCGGTACCCGGGGATCCTCTAGAGTCGACCTGCAGGCATGCAAGCTGA
TCCGGCTGCTAACAAAGCCCGAAAGGAAGCTGAGTTGGCTGCTGCCACCGCTGAGCAATAACTAGCATAA
CCCCTTGGGGCGGCCGCTTCGAGCAGACATGATAAGATACATTGATGAGTTTGGACAAACCACAACTAGA
ATGCAGTGAAAAAAATGCTTTATTTGTGAAATTTGTGATGCTATTGCTTTATTTGTAACCATTATAAGCT
GCAATAAACAAGTTAACAACAACAATTGCATTCATTTTATGTTTCAGGTTCAGGGGGAGATGTGGGAGGT
TTTTTTAAGCAAGTAAAACCTCTACAAATGTGGTAAAATCGAATTCTAGCATAACCCCTTGGGGCCTCTA
AACGGGTCTTGAGGGGTTTTTTGGATCCTCTTTGCGCTTGCGTTTTCCCTTGTCCAGATAGCCCAGTAGC
TGACATTCATCCGGGGTCAGCACCGTTTCTGCGGACTGGCTTTCTACGTAATGGTTTCTTAGACGTCAGG
TGGCACTTTTCGGGGAAATGTGCGCGGAACCCCTATTTGTTTATTTTTCTAAATACATTCAAATATGTAT
CCGCTCATGAGACAATAACCCTGATAAATGCTTCAATAATATTGAAAAAGGAAGAGTATGAGTATTCAAC
ATTTCCGTGTCGCCCTTATTCCCTTTTTTGCGGCATTTTGCCTTCCTGTTTTTGCTCACCCAGAAACGCT
GGTGAAAGTAAAAGATGCTGAAGATCAGTTGGGTGCACGAGTGGGTTACATCGAACTGGATCTCAACAGC
GGTAAGATCCTTGAGAGTTTTCGCCCCGAAGAACGTTTTCCAATGATGAGCACTTTCAAAGTTCTGCTAT
GTGGCGCGGTATTATCCCGTATTGACGCCGGGCAAGAGCAACTCGGTCGCCGCATACACTATTCTCAGAA
TGACTTGGTTGAGTACTCACCAGTCACAGAAAAGCATCTTACGGATGGCATGACAGTAAGAGAATTATGC
AGTGCTGCCATAACCATGAGTGATAACACTGCGGCCAACTTACTTCTGACAACTATCGGAGGACCGAAGG
AGCTAACCGCTTTTTTGCACAACATGGGGGATCATGTAACTCGCCTTGATCGTTGGGAACCGGAGCTGAA
TGAAGCCATACCAAACGACGAGCGTGACACCACGATGCCTGTAGCAATGGCAACAACGTTGCGCAAACTA
TTAACTGGCGAACTACTTACTCTAGCTTCCCGGCAACAATTAATAGACTGGATGGAGGCGGATAAAGTTG
CAGGACCACTTCTGCGCTCGGCCCTTCCGGCTGGCTGGTTTATTGCTGATAAATCTGGAGCCGGTGAGCG
TGGGTCTCGCGGTATCATTGCAGCACTGGGGCCAGATGGTAAGCCCTCCCGTATCGTAGTTATCTACACG
ACGGGGAGTCAGGCAACTATGGATGAACGAAATAGACAGATCGCTGAGATAGGTGCCTCACTGATTAAGC
ATTGGTAATTCGAAATGACCGACCAAGCGACGCCCAACCGGTATCAGCTCACTCAAAGGCGGTAATACGG
TTATCCACAGAATCAGGGGATAACGCAGGAAAGAACATGTGAGCAAAAGGCCAGCAAAA
